>Addgene plasmid #178064 | pcDNA3-I531T-WLS-HA-IRES-GFP | addgene full sequence | sequence record 351732 | Addgene NGS Result
AAAATTTAAGCTACAACAAGGCAAGGCTTGACCGACAATTGCATGAAGAATCTGCTTAGGGTTAGGCGTT
TTGCGCTGCTTCGCGATGTACGGGCCAGATATACGCGTTGACATTGATTATTGACTAGTTATTAATAGTA
ATCAATTACGGGGTCATTAGTTCATAGCCCATATATGGAGTTCCGCGTTACATAACTTACGGTAAATGGC
CCGCCTGGCTGACCGCCCAACGACCCCCGCCCATTGACGTCAATAATGACGTATGTTCCCATAGTAACGC
CAATAGGGACTTTCCATTGACGTCAATGGGTGGAGTATTTACGGTAAACTGCCCACTTGGCAGTACATCA
AGTGTATCATATGCCAAGTACGCCCCCTATTGACGTCAATGACGGTAAATGGCCCGCCTGGCATTATGCC
CAGTACATGACCTTATGGGACTTTCCTACTTGGCAGTACATCTACGTATTAGTCATCGCTATTACCATGG
TGATGCGGTTTTGGCAGTACATCAATGGGCGTGGATAGCGGTTTGACTCACGGGGATTTCCAAGTCTCCA
CCCCATTGACGTCAATGGGAGTTTGTTTTGGCACCAAAATCAACGGGACTTTCCAAAATGTCGTAACAAC
TCCGCCCCATTGACGCAAATGGGCGGTAGGCGTGTACGGTGGGAGGTCTATATAAGCAGAGCTCTCTGGC
TAACTAGAGAACCCACTGCTTACTGGCTTATCGAAATTAATACGACTCACTATAGGGAGACCCAAGCTGG
CTAGCGCCACCATGGCTGGGGCAATTATAGAAAACATGAGCACCAAGAAGCTGTGCATTGTTGGTGGGAT
TCTGCTCGTGTTCCAAATCATCGCCTTTCTGGTGGGAGGCTTGATTGCTCCAGGGCCCACAACGGCAGTG
TCCTACATGTCGGTGAAATGTGTGGATGCCCGTAAGAACCATCACAAGACAAAATGGTTCGTGCCTTGGG
GACCCAATCATTGTGACAAGATCCGAGACATTGAAGAGGCAATTCCAAGGGAAATTGAAGCCAATGACAT
CGTGTTTTCTGTTCACATTCCCCTCCCCCACATGGAGATGAGTCCTTGGTTCCAATTCATGCTGTTTATC
CTGCAGCTGGACATTGCCTTCAAGCTAAACAACCAAATCAGAGAAAATGCAGAAGTCTCCATGGACGTTT
CCCTGGCTTACCGTGATGACGCATTTGCTGAGTGGACTGAAATGGCCCATGAAAGAGTACCACGGAAACT
CAAATGCACCTTCACATCTCCCAAGACTCCAGAGCATGAGGGCCGTTACTATGAATGTGATGTCCTTCCT
TTCATGGAAATTGGGTCTGTGGCCCATAAGTTTTACCTTTTAAACATCCGGCTGCCTGTGAATGAGAAGA
AGAAAATCAATGTGGGAATTGGGGAGATAAAGGATATCCGGTTGGTGGGGATCCACCAAAATGGAGGCTT
CACCAAGGTGTGGTTTGCCATGAAGACCTTCCTTACGCCCAGCATCTTCATCATTATGGTGTGGTATTGG
AGGAGGATCACCATGATGTCCCGACCCCCAGTGCTTCTGGAAAAAGTCATCTTTGCCCTTGGGATTTCCA
TGACCTTTATCAATATCCCAGTGGAATGGTTTTCCATCGGGTTTGACTGGACCTGGATGCTGCTGTTTGG
TGACATCCGACAGGGCATCTTCTATGCGATGCTTCTGTCCTTCTGGATCATCTTCTGTGGCGAGCACATG
ATGGATCAGCACGAGCGGAACCACATCGCAGGGTATTGGAAGCAAGTCGGACCCATTGCCGTTGGCTCCT
TCTGCCTCTTCATATTTGACATGTGTGAGAGAGGGGTACAACTCACGAATCCCTTCTACAGTATCTGGAC
TACAGACATTGGAACAGAGCTGGCCATGGCCTTCATCATCGTGGCTGGAATCTGCCTCTGCCTCTACTTC
CTGTTTCTATGCTTCATGGTATTTCAGGTGTTTCGGAACATCAGTGGGAAGCAGTCCAGCCTGCCAGCTA
TGAGCAAAGTCCGGCGGCTACACTATGAGGGGCTAATTTTTAGGTTCAAGTTCCTCATGCTTATCACCTT
GGCCTGCGCTGCCATGACTGTCATCTTCTTCATCGTTAGTCAGGTAACGGAAGGCCATTGGAAATGGGGC
GGCGTCACAGTCCAAGTGAACAGTGCCTTTTTCACAGGCATCTATGGGATGTGGAATCTGTATGTCTTTG
CTCTGATGTTCTTGTATGCACCATCCCATAAAAACTATGGAGAAGACCAGTCCAATGGCGATCTGGGTGT
CCATAGTGGGGAAGAACTCCAGCTCACCACCACTATCACCCATGTGGACGGACCCACTGAGACCTACAAG
TTGACCCGCAAGGAGGCCCAGGAGGGTGGCGGAGGTGGCGGTTATCCTTACGACGTGCCTGACTACGCCT
AGGAATTCTGCAGATATCCAGCACAGTGGCGGCCGCTCGAGGTTAACGAATTCCCCTCCCCCCCCCCTAA
CGTTACTGGCCGAAGCCGCTTGGAATAAGGCCGGTGTGCGTTTGTCTATATGTTATTTTCCACCATATTG
CCGTCTTTTGGCAATGTGAGGGCCCGGAAACCTGGCCCTGTCTTCTTGACGAGCATTCCTAGGGGTCTTT
CCCCTCTCGCCAAAGGAATGCAAGGTCTGTTGAATGTCGTGAAGGAAGCAGTTCCTCTGGAAGCTTCTTG
AAGACAAACAACGTCTGTAGCGACCCTTTGCAGGCAGCGGAACCCCCCACCTGGCGACAGGTGCCTCTGC
GGCCAAAAGCCACGTGTATAAGATACACCTGCAAAGGCGGCACAACCCCAGTGCCACGTTGTGAGTTGGA
TAGTTGTGGAAAGAGTCAAATGGCTCTCCTCAAGCGTATTCAACAAGGGGCTGAAGGATGCCCAGAAGGT
ACCCCATTGTATGGGATCTGATCTGGGGCCTCGGTGCACATGCTTTACATGTGTTTAGTCGAGGTTAAAA
AAACGTCTAGGCCCCCCGAACCACGGGGACGTGGTTTTCCTTTGAAAAACACGATGATAATATGGCCACA
ACCATGGTGAGCAAGGGCGAGGAGCTGTTCACCGGGGTGGTGCCCATCCTGGTCGAGCTGGACGGCGACG
TAAACGGCCACAAGTTCAGCGTGTCTGGCGAGGGCGAGGGCGATGCCACCTACGGCAAGCTGACCCTGAA
GTTCATCTGCACCACCGGCAAGCTGCCCGTGCCCTGGCCCACCCTCGTGACCACCCTGACCTACGGCGTG
CAGTGCTTCAGCCGCTACCCCGACCACATGAAGCAGCACGACTTCTTCAAGTCCGCCATGCCCGAAGGCT
ACGTCCAGGAGCGCACCATCTTCTTCAAGGACGACGGCAACTACAAGACCCGCGCCGAGGTGAAGTTCGA
GGGCGACACCCTGGTGAACCGCATCGAGCTGAAGGGCATCGACTTCAAGGAGGACGGCAACATCCTGGGG
CACAAGCTGGAGTACAACTACAACAGCCACAACGTCTATATCATGGCCGACAAGCAGAAGAACGGCATCA
AGGCGAACTTCAAGATCCGCCACAACATCGAGGACGGCAGCGTGCAGCTCGCCGACCACTACCAGCAGAA
CACCCCCATCGGCGACGGCCCCGTGCTGCTGCCCGACAACCACTACCTGAGCACCCAGTCCGCCCTGAGC
AAAGACCCCAACGAGAAGCGCGATCACATGGTCCTGCTGGAGTTCGTGACCGCCGCCGGGATCACTCTCG
GCATGGACGAGCTGTACAAGTAATGAATTAATTAAGAATTATCACCGCTTCTATTCAGCCAGTAAGGCCT
GTCTTTAATGGCCTCCGGCATGAGACACTTTCTAGAGTCGAGTCTAGAGGGCCCGTTTAAACCCGCTGAT
CAGCCTCGACTGTGCCTTCTAGTTGCCAGCCATCTGTTGTTTGCCCCTCCCCCGTGCCTTCCTTGACCCT
GGAAGGTGCCACTCCCACTGTCCTTTCCTAATAAAATGAGGAAATTGCATCGCATTGTCTGAGTAGGTGT
CATTCTATTCTGGGGGGTGGGGTGGGGCAGGACAGCAAGGGGGAGGATTGGGAAGACAATAGCAGGCATG
CTGGGGATGCGGTGGGCTCTATGGCTTCTGAGGCGGAAAGAACCAGCTGGGGCTCTAGGGGGTATCCCC
[124 nt withheld, positions 4200-4323]
C
[91 nt withheld, positions 4325-4415]
A
[49 nt withheld, positions 4417-4465]
CCTTTGACGTTGGAGTCCACGTTCTTT
[37 nt withheld, positions 4493-4529]
ACCCTATCTCGGTCTATTCTTTTGATTTATAAGGGATTTTGCCGATTTCGGCCTATTGGTTAAAAAATGA
GCTGATTTAACAAAAATTTAACGCGAATTAATTCTGTGGAATGTGTGTCAGTTAGGGTGTGGAAAGTCCC
CAGGCTCCCCAGCAGGCAGAAGTATGCAAAGCATGCATCTCAATTAGTCAGCAACCAGGTGTGGAAAGTC
CCCAGGCTCCCCAGCAGGCAGAAGTATGCAAAGCATGCATCTCAATTAGTCAGCAACCATAGTCCCGCCC
CTAACTCCGCCCATCCCGCCCCTAACTCCGCCCAGTTCCGCCCATTCTCCGCCCCATGGCTGACTAATTT
TTTTTATTTATGCAGAGGCCGAGGCCGCCTCTGCCTCTGAGCTATTCCAGAAGTAGTGAGGAGGCTTTTT
TGGAGGCCTAGGCTTTTGCAAAAAGCTCCCGGGAGCTTGTATATCCATTTTCGGATCTGATCAAGAGACA
GGATGAGGATCGTTTCGCATGATTGAACAAGATGGATTGCACGCAGGTTCTCCGGCCGCTTGGGTGGAGA
GGCTATTCGGCTATGACTGGGCACAACAGACAATCGGCTGCTCTGATGCCGCCGTGTTCCGGCTGTCAGC
GCAGGGGCGCCCGGTTCTTTTTGTCAAGACCGACCTGTCCGGTGCCCTGAATGAACTGCAGGACGAGGCA
GCGCGGCTATCGTGGCTGGCCACGACGGGCGTTCCTTGCGCAGCTGTGCTCGACGTTGTCACTGAAGCGG
GAAGGGACTGGCTGCTATTGGGCGAAGTGCCGGGGCAGGATCTCCTGTCATCTCACCTTGCTCCTGCCGA
GAAAGTATCCATCATGGCTGATGCAATGCGGCGGCTGCATACGCTTGATCCGGCTACCTGCCCATTCGAC
CACCAAGCGAAACATCGCATCGAGCGAGCACGTACTCGGATGGAAGCCGGTCTTGTCGATCAGGATGATC
TGGACGAAGAGCATCAGGGGCTCGCGCCAGCCGAACTGTTCGCCAGGCTCAAGGCGCGCATGCCCGACGG
CGAGGATCTCGTCGTGACCCATGGCGATGCCTGCTTGCCGAATATCATGGTGGAAAATGGCCGCTTTTCT
GGATTCATCGACTGTGGCCGGCTGGGTGTGGCGGACCGCTATCAGGACATAGCGTTGGCTACCCGTGATA
TTGCTGAAGAGCTTGGCGGCGAATGGGCTGACCGCTTCCTCGTGCTTTACGGTATCGCCGCTCCCGATTC
GCAGCGCATCGCCTTCTATCGCCTTCTTGACGAGTTCTTCTGAGCGGGACTCTGGGGTTCGAAATGACCG
ACCAAGCGACGCCCAACCTGCCATCACGAGATTTCGATTCCACCGCCGCCTTCTATGAAAGGTTGGGCTT
CGGAATCGTTTTCCGGGACGCCGGCTGGATGATCCTCCAGCGCGGGGATCTCATGCTGGAGTTCTTCGCC
CACCCCAACTTGTTTATTGCAGCTTATAATGGTTACAAATAAAGCAATAGCATCACAAATTTCACAAATA
AAGCATTTTTTTCACTGCATTCTAGTTGTGGTTTGTCCAAACTCATCAATGTATCTTATCATGTCTGTAT
ACCGTCGACCTCTAGCTAGAGCTTGGCGTAATCATGGTCATAGCTGTTTCCTGTGTGAAATTGTTATCCG
CTCACAATTCCACACAACATACGAGCCGGAAGCATAAAGTGTAAAGCCTGGGGTGCCTAATGAGTGAGCT
AACTCACATTAATTGCGTTGCGCTCACTGCCCGCTTTCCAGTCGGGAAACCTGTCGTGCCAGCTGCATTA
ATGAATCGGCCAACGCGCGGGGAGAGGCGGTTTGCGTATTGGGCGCTCTTCCGCTTCCTCGCTCACTGAC
TCGCTGCGCTCGGTCGTTCGGCTGCGGCGAGCGGTATCAGCTCACTCAAAGGCGGTAATACGGTTATCCA
CAGAATCAGGGGATAACGCAGGAAAGAACATGTGAGCAAAAGGCCAGCAAAAGGCCAGGAACCGTAAAAA
GGCCGCGTTGCTGGCGTTTTTCCATAGGCTCCGCCCCCCTGACGAGCATCACAAAAATCGACGCTCAAGT
CAGAGGTGGCGAAACCCGACAGGACTATAAAGATACCAGGCGTTTCCCCCTGGAAGCTCCCTCGTGCGCT
CTCCTGTTCCGACCCTGCCGCTTACCGGATACCTGTCCGCCTTTCTCCCTTCGGGAAGCGTGGCGCTTTC
TCATAGCTCACGCTGTAGGTATCTCAGTTCGGTGTAGGTCGTTCGCTCCAAGCTGGGCTGTGTGCACGAA
CCCCCCGTTCAGCCCGACCGCTGCGCCTTATCCGGTAACTATCGTCTTGAGTCCAACCCGGTAAGACACG
ACTTATCGCCACTGGCAGCAGCCACTGGTAACAGGATTAGCAGAGCGAGGTATGTAGGCGGTGCTACAGA
GTTCTTGAAGTGGTGGCCTAACTACGGCTACACTAGAAGAACAGTATTTGGTATCTGCGCTCTGCTGAAG
CCAGTTACCTTCGGAAAAAGAGTTGGTAGCTCTTGATCCGGCAAACAAACCACCGCTGGTAGCGGTGGTT
TTTTTGTTTGCAAGCAGCAGATTACGCGCAGAAAAAAAGGATCTCAAGAAGATCCTTTGATCTTTTCTAC
GGGGTCTGACGCTCAGTGGAACGAAAACTCACGTTAAGGGATTTTGGTCATGAGATTATCAAAAAGGATC
TTCACCTAGATCCTTTTAAATTAAAAATGAAGTTTTAAATCAATCTAAAGTATATATGAGTAAACTTGGT
CTGACAGTTACCAATGCTTAATCAGTGAGGCACCTATCTCAGCGATCTGTCTATTTCGTTCATCCATAGT
TGCCTGACTCCCCGTCGTGTAGATAACTACGATACGGGAGGGCTTACCATCTGGCCCCAGTGCTGCAATG
ATACCGCGAGACCCACGCTCACCGGCTCCAGATTTATCAGCAATAAACCAGCCAGCCGGAAGGGCCGAGC
GCAGAAGTGGTCCTGCAACTTTATCCGCCTCCATCCAGTCTATTAATTGTTGCCGGGAAGCTAGAGTAAG
TAGTTCGCCAGTTAATAGTTTGCGCAACGTTGTTGCCATTGCTACAGGCATCGTGGTGTCACGCTCGTCG
TTTGGTATGGCTTCATTCAGCTCCGGTTCCCAACGATCAAGGCGAGTTACATGATCCCCCATGTTGTGCA
AAAAAGCGGTTAGCTCCTTCGGTCCTCCGATCGTTGTCAGAAGTAAGTTGGCCGCAGTGTTATCACTCAT
GGTTATGGCAGCACTGCATAATTCTCTTACTGTCATGCCATCCGTAAGATGCTTTTCTGTGACTGGTGAG
TACTCAACCAAGTCATTCTGAGAATAGTGTATGCGGCGACCGAGTTGCTCTTGCCCGGCGTCAATACGGG
ATAATACCGCGCCACATAGCAGAACTTTAAAAGTGCTCATCATTGGAAAACGTTCTTCGGGGCGAAAACT
CTCAAGGATCTTACCGCTGTTGAGATCCAGTTCGATGTAACCCACTCGTGCACCCAACTGATCTTCAGCA
TCTTTTACTTTCACCAGCGTTTCTGGGTGAGCAAAAACAGGAAGGCAAAATGCCGCAAAAAAGGGAATAA
GGGCGACACGGAAATGTTGAATACTCATACTCTTCCTTTTTCAATATTATTGAAGCATTTATCAGGGTTA
TTGTCTCATGAGCGGATACATATTTGAATGTATTTAGAAAAATAAACAAATAGGGGTTCCGCGCACATTT
CCCCGAAAAGTGCCACCTGACGTCGACGGATCGGGAGATCTCCCGATCCCCTATGGTGCACTCTCAGTAC
AATCTGCTCTGATGCCGCATAGTTAAGCCAGTATCTGCTCCCTGCTTGTGTGTTGGAGGTCGCTGAGTAG
TGCGCGAGC
Features (pLannotate 1.2.2; 23 found; start..end, strand, type, name):
    110..489     +  enhancer       CMV enhancer: human cytomegalovirus immediate early enhancer
    490..693     +  promoter       CMV promoter: human cytomegalovirus (CMV) immediate early promoter
    689..722     +  LTR            5' LTR (truncated) (fragment): truncated 5' long terminal repeat (LTR) from HIV-1
    738..756     +  promoter       T7 promoter: promoter for bacteriophage T7 RNA polymerase
    782..2404    +  CDS            WLS: WLS_HUMAN - Also known as C1orf139, GPR177. Experimental evidence at protein level: Swiss-Prot protein existence level 1. Regulates Wnt proteins sorting and secretion in a feedback regulatory mechanism. This reciprocal interaction plays a key role in the regulation of expression, subcellular location, binding and organelle-specific association of Wnt proteins. Plays also an important role in establishment of the anterior-posterior body axis formation during development (By similarity). From Homo sapiens (Human).
   2422..2442    +  CDS            3xHA (fragment): three tandem HA epitope tags
   2608..3070    +  misc_feature   IRES: internal ribosome entry site (IRES) of the encephalomyocarditis virus (EMCV)
   3084..3803    +  CDS            EGFP: the original enhanced GFP (Yang et al., 1996) mammalian codon-optimized
   3930..4154    +  polyA_signal   bGH poly(A) signal: bovine growth hormone polyadenylation signal
   4158..4179    +  promoter       SV40 promoter (fragment): SV40 enhancer and early promoter
   4200..4628    +  rep_origin     f1 ori (sequence partly withheld): f1 bacteriophage origin of replication; arrow indicates direction of (+) strand synthesis
   4642..4971    +  promoter       SV40 promoter: SV40 enhancer and early promoter
   5038..5829    +  CDS            neo: KKA2_KLEPN - Also known as kan, nptII. Experimental evidence at protein level: Swiss-Prot protein existence level 1. Resistance to kanamycin, neomycin, paromomycin, ribostamycin, butirosin and gentamicin B. From Klebsiella pneumoniae.
   5853..6011    +  CDS            ble (fragment): BLE_KLEPN - Experimental evidence at protein level: Swiss-Prot protein existence level 1. Binding protein with a strong affinity to the bleomycin family of antibiotics. Binds to CL990; an antimitotic-antibiotic compound. From Klebsiella pneumoniae.
   6006..6127    +  polyA_signal   SV40 poly(A) signal: SV40 polyadenylation signal
   6200..6216    -  protein_bind   lac operator: The lac repressor binds to the lac operator to inhibit transcription in E. coli. This inhibition can be relieved by adding lactose or isopropyl-β-D-thiogalactopyranoside (IPTG). lac repressor encoded by lacI
   6224..6254    -  promoter       lac promoter: promoter for the E. coli lac operon
   6269..6290    -  protein_bind   CAP binding site: CAP binding activates transcription in the presence of cAMP. E. coli catabolite activator protein
   6303..6395    -  CDS            lacI (fragment): lac repressor; lacI; The lac repressor binds to the lac operator to inhibit transcription in E. coli. This inhibition can be relieved by adding lactose or isopropyl-β-D-thiogalactopyranoside (IPTG).
   6578..7166    -  rep_origin     ori: high-copy-number ColE1/pMB1/pBR322/pUC origin of replication
   7337..8197    -  CDS            AmpR: β-lactamase; bla; confers resistance to ampicillin, carbenicillin, and related antibiotics
   8198..8302    -  promoter       AmpR promoter: bla
   8361..8413    -  misc_feature   bom (fragment): basis of mobility region from pBR322
