[The description below was written by a language model from this plasmid's Addgene catalogue record and pLannotate feature annotations shown in this document.]
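Description:
pcDNA3-I531T-WLS-HA-IRES-GFP is a mammalian expression plasmid of about 8.5 kb built on a pcDNA3.1-type backbone and used to produce a mutant form of human WLS (Wntless, also known as GPR177 or EVI), the cargo receptor that governs sorting and secretion of Wnt proteins. It is maintained in E. coli at high copy through a ColE1/pUC-type origin with ampicillin selection from the β-lactamase gene, and it also carries an f1 origin. For selection in mammalian cells, an SV40 early promoter drives a neomycin phosphotransferase gene terminated by the SV40 polyadenylation signal, allowing G418 selection of stable transfectants. Small lac-region, ble and HIV LTR fragments in the annotation appear to be backbone remnants or short sequence matches rather than functional parts.

The expression cassette is driven by the CMV immediate early enhancer and promoter, with a T7 promoter just upstream of the insert. The WLS open reading frame carries the I531T substitution and a C-terminal HA epitope; the annotation software matches only a short fragment of a 3xHA feature, consistent with a single HA tag. Downstream, an EMCV IRES directs cap-independent translation of EGFP from the same transcript, which ends at the bovine growth hormone polyadenylation signal. Because WLS-HA and EGFP are made as separate proteins from one bicistronic mRNA, green fluorescence marks transfected cells without altering the WLS protein, while the HA tag permits its detection by immunoblotting or immunostaining. The associated publication concerns a human multiorgan condition caused by deficient Wnt secretion, so the plasmid presumably serves to test how this variant affects WLS, although the record states only that it expresses the mutant protein.
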