Addgene plasmid #178064: pcDNA3-I531T-WLS-HA-IRES-GFP
Purpose: Expresssion of WLS-HA protein (I531T mutant)
Depositing lab: Joseph Gleeson. Depositing organization: University of California, San Diego (UCSD). Publication: A Human Pleiotropic Multiorgan Condition Caused by Deficient Wnt Secretion. Chai G, Szenker-Ravi E, Chung C, Li Z, Wang L, Khatoo M, Marshall T, Jiang N, Yang X, McEvoy-Venneri J, Stanley V, Anzenberg P, Lang N, Wazny V, Yu J, Virshup DM, Nygaard R, Mancia F, Merdzanic R, Toralles MBP, Pitanga PML, Puri RD, Hernan R, Chung WK, Bertoli-Avella AM, Al-Sannaa N, Zaki MS, Willert K, Reversade B, Gleeson JG. N Engl J Med. 2021 Sep 30;385(14):1292-1301. doi: 10.1056/NEJMoa2033911. PubMed 34587386.
Backbone
  Vector backbone: pcDNA3.1
  Backbone manufacturer: Addgene (#51406)
  Vector type: Mammalian Expression
Growth in bacteria
  Bacterial resistance: Ampicillin, 100 μg/mL
  Growth temperature: 37°C
  Growth strain: NEB Stable
  Copy number: High Copy
Gene/Insert
  Gene/Insert name: WLS
  Species: H. sapiens (human)
  Mutation: I531T
  Entrez Gene: WLS (a.k.a. C1orf139, EVI, GPR177, MRP, mig-14)
  Tag / fusion protein: HA (C terminal on insert); IRES-GFP (C terminal on backbone)
  Cloning method: Gibson Cloning
Terms and licenses: Academic/Nonprofit Terms; Industry Terms: Not Available to Industry
How to cite: pcDNA3-I531T-WLS-HA-IRES-GFP was a gift from Joseph Gleeson (Addgene plasmid # 178064 ; http://n2t.net/addgene:178064 ; RRID:Addgene_178064)
